>Addgene plasmid #44674 | PL05009A1H08 | depositor partial sequence | sequence record 61200 | PL05009A1H08 sequence 629 bps
CAATAAACTAAAAGATAAATGGATCGCCAACGATCATGGTAAATATTATGAAATTTCAGAAGAGCGAAAC
TTTTTTGACGAATGCAAAAGGAGCACTAATGTTGTTTGTCATTTTTATCGAGAATGTACATTTCGATGTA
AAATCGTTGACAAACATCTCCATCTCTTGGCTAATAAACATCTCGAATGTAAATTTATTAAATTAGACGC
TGAAAAATCTCCATTCTTAACAACTCGGCTAAATATACGAGTCATTCCCACAATATTAATAATAAAAAAT
GAAAAAGCCGTTGATTATATTGTAGGATTTGATGATCTTGGTGCAGTCGATGAGTTTTCTACTGAAATGA
TGGAGTGGCGAATTGCACAGGCTGATGTTATTGAATATTCTGGTGATTTGCTAACTCCTCCAGATATGAA
GAAAGAGACTGTTTCTTCATCAATCAATCATTTAAGAAATCGTCGAAATAAGAAAACTCTTAGAGATAAA
ACTCAAGATTCATCCGAAGATGAAAATTAGATCTAATAAAACCTACTATGAATATATTATTTATATTTTC
TCATAATGTAATAATTTAATTTTTAAAATATAGAAATGCTATCAGTAAAAAAAAAAAAAAAAAATGCGA
