>Addgene plasmid #44674 | PL05009A1H08 | addgene partial sequence | sequence record 63686 | M13_pUC_fwd
CGACTCACTATAGGGCGAATTGGGTACCGGGCCCCCCCTCGAGGTCGACGGTATCGATAAGCTTGATATC
GAATTCCATTGTGTTGGGCAATAAACTAAAAGATAAATGGATCGCCAACGATCATGGTAAATATTATGAA
ATTTCAGAAGAGCGAAACTTTTTTGACGAATGCAAAAGGAGCACTAATGTTGTTTGTCATTTTTATCGAG
AATGTACATTTCGATGTAAAATCGTTGACAAACATCTCCATCTCTTGGCTAATAAACATCTCGAATGTAA
ATTTATTAAATTAGACGCTGAAAAATCTCCATTCTTAACAACTCGGCTAAATATACGAGTCATTCCCACA
ATATTAATAATAAAAAATGAAAAAGCCGTTGATTATATTGTAGGATTTGATGATCTTGGTGCAGTCGATG
AGTTTTCTACTGAAATGATGGAGTGGCGAATTGCACAGGCTGATGTTATTGAATATTCTGGTGATTTGCT
AACTCCTCCAGATATGAAGAAAGAGACTGTTTCTTCATCAATCAATCATTTAAGAAATCGTCGAAATAAG
AAAACTCTTAGAGATAAAACTCAAGATTCATCCGAAGATGAAAATTAGATCTAATAAAACCTACTATGAA
TATATTATTTATATTTTCTCATAATGTAATAATTTAATTTTTAAAATATAGAAATGCTATCAGTAAAAAA
AAAAAAAAAAAATGCGAGCGGCCGCCACCGCGGTGGAGCTCCAGCTTTTGTTCCCTTTAGTGAGGGTTAA
TTGCGCGCTTGGCGTAATCATGGTCATAGCTGTTTCCTGTGTGAAATTGTTATCCGCTCACAATTCCACA
CAACATACGAGCCGGAAGCATAAAGTGTAA
