>Addgene plasmid #44674 | PL05009A1H08 | addgene partial sequence | sequence record 63687 | M13_pUC_rev
GATTACGCCAAGCGCGCAATTAACCCTCACTAAAGGGAACAAAAGCTGGAGCTCCACCGCGGTGGCGGCC
GCTCGCATTTTTTTTTTTTTTTTTTACTGATAGCATTTCTATATTTTAAAAATTAAATTATTACATTATG
AGAAAATATAAATAATATATTCATAGTAGGTTTTATTAGATCTAATTTTCATCTTCGGATGAATCTTGAG
TTTTATCTCTAAGAGTTTTCTTATTTCGACGATTTCTTAAATGATTGATTGATGAAGAAACAGTCTCTTT
CTTCATATCTGGAGGAGTTAGCAAATCACCAGAATATTCAATAACATCAGCCTGTGCAATTCGCCACTCC
ATCATTTCAGTAGAAAACTCATCGACTGCACCAAGATCATCAAATCCTACAATATAATCAACGGCTTTTT
CATTTTTTATTATTAATATTGTGGGAATGACTCGTATATTTAGCCGAGTTGTTAAGAATGGAGATTTTTC
AGCGTCTAATTTAATAAATTTACATTCGAGATGTTTATTAGCCAAGAGATGGAGATGTTTGTCAACGATT
TTACATCGAAATGTACATTCTCGATAAAAATGACAAACAACATTAGTGCTCCTTTTGCATTCGTCAAAAA
AGTTTCGCTCTTCTGAAATTTCATAATATTTACCATGATCGTTGGCGATCCATTTATCTTTTAGTTTATT
GCCCAACACAATGGAATTCGATATCAAGCTTATCGATACCGTCGACCTCGAGGGGGGGCCCGGTACCCAA
TTCGCCCTATAGTGAGTCGTATTACGCGCGCTCACTGGCCGTCGTTTTACAACGTCGTGACTGGGAAAAC
CCTGGCGTTACCCAACTTAATCGCCTTGCAGCACATCCCCCTTTCGCCAGCTGGCGTAATAGCGAAGAGG
CCCGCACCGAT
