[The description below was written by a language model from this plasmid's Addgene catalogue record.]
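Description:
PL05009A1H08 is a cDNA clone in the pBluescript SK II (+) phagemid backbone (about 2.96 kb without insert), a general-purpose bacterial cloning and in vitro transcription vector. It is maintained at high copy number in E. coli and selected with ampicillin. No feature table accompanies the record, so elements that pBluescript vectors normally carry, such as a pUC-type origin, an f1 origin for single-stranded DNA rescue and a lacZα multiple cloning site, can only be inferred from the backbone name, not confirmed for this clone.

The insert is an expressed sequence tag from the planarian flatworm Schmidtea mediterranea, listed as EST Contig 6698. It was cloned by restriction digestion between EcoRI at the 5′ end and NotI at the 3′ end, and both sites remain intact, so the fragment can be excised or the plasmid linearised at either end. The record does not give the insert length or identify the encoded gene product. The insert is flanked by opposing phage RNA polymerase promoters: T7 drives sense-strand transcription and T3 drives antisense transcription, and the same sites serve as sequencing primer positions. This arrangement allows run-off synthesis of strand-specific RNA, with the T3 antisense transcript serving as a hybridisation probe and the T7 sense transcript as a control.

The clone is associated with a study defining molecular markers for the hermaphroditic reproductive system of S. mediterranea. This suggests its main use is as a riboprobe template for in situ hybridisation to map expression of this transcript in planarian tissues, although the record does not state the application explicitly.
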