Addgene plasmid #44674: PL05009A1H08
Depositing lab: Phillip Newmark. Depositing organization: University of Illinois at Urbana-Champaign. Publication: Molecular markers to characterize the hermaphroditic reproductive system of the planarian Schmidtea mediterranea. Chong T, Stary JM, Wang Y, Newmark PA. BMC Dev Biol. 2011 Nov 10;11:69. 10.1186/1471-213X-11-69 PubMed 22074376.
Backbone
  Vector backbone: pBluescript SK II (+)
  Backbone size w/o insert (bp): 2961
Growth in bacteria
  Bacterial resistance: Ampicillin, 100 μg/mL
  Growth temperature: 37°C
  Growth strain: DH5alpha
  Copy number: High Copy
Gene/Insert
  Gene/Insert name: EST Contig 6698
  Species: Schmidtea mediterranea
  GenBank ID: DN305672.1
  Promoter: T7 sense, T3 antisense
  Cloning method: Restriction Enzyme; 5′ cloning site EcoRI (not destroyed); 3′ cloning site NotI (not destroyed)
  Sequencing primers: 5′ T7; 3′ T3
Terms and licenses: Academic/Nonprofit Terms; Industry Terms: Not Available to Industry
How to cite: PL05009A1H08 was a gift from Phillip Newmark (Addgene plasmid # 44674 ; http://n2t.net/addgene:44674 ; RRID:Addgene_44674)
